>Addgene plasmid #181736 | Phage-PGK-GFP-T(WT) | addgene full sequence | sequence record 357223 | Addgene NGS Result
TGGAAGGGCTAATTCACTCCCAAAGAAGACAAGATATCCTTGATCTGTGGATCTACCACACACAAGGCTA
CTTCCCTGATTAGCAGAACTACACACCAGGGCCAGGGGTCAGATATCCACTGACCTTTGGATGGTGCTAC
AAGCTAGTACCAGTTGAGCCAGATAAGGTAGAAGAGGCCAATAAAGGAGAGAACACCAGCTTGTTACACC
CTGTGAGCCTGCATGGGATGGATGACCCGGAGAGAGAAGTGTTAGAGTGGAGGTTTGACAGCCGCCTAGC
ATTTCATCACGTGGCCCGAGAGCTGCATCCGGAGTACTTCAAGAACTGCTGATATCGAGCTTGCTACAAG
GGACTTTCCGCTGGGGACTTTCCAGGGAGGCGTGGCCTGGGCGGGACTGGGGAGTGGCGAGCCCTCAGAT
CCTGCATATAAGCAGCTGCTTTTTGCCTGTACTGGGTCTCTCTGGTTAGACCAGATCTGAGCCTGGGAGC
TCTCTGGCTAACTAGGGAACCCACTGCTTAAGCCTCAATAAAGCTTGCCTTGAGTGCTTCAAGTAGTGTG
TGCCCGTCTGTTGTGTGACTCTGGTAACTAGAGATCCCTCAGACCCTTTTAGTCAGTGTGGAAAATCTCT
AGCAGTGGCGCCCGAACAGGGACTTGAAAGCGAAAGGGAAACCAGAGGAGCTCTCTCGACGCAGGACTCG
GCTTGCTGAAGCGCGCACGGCAAGAGGCGAGGGGCGGCGACTGGTGAGTACGCCAAAAATTTTGACTAGC
GGAGGCTAGAAGGAGAGAGATGGGTGCGAGAGCGTCAGTATTAAGCGGGGGAGAATTAGATCGCGATGGG
AAAAAATTCGGTTAAGGCCAGGGGGAAAGAAAAAATATAAATTAAAACATATAGTATGGGCAAGCAGGGA
GCTAGAACGATTCGCAGTTAATCCTGGCCTGTTAGAAACATCAGAAGGCTGTAGACAAATACTGGGACAG
CTACAACCATCCCTTCAGACAGGATCAGAAGAACTTAGATCATTATATAATACAGTAGCAACCCTCTATT
GTGTGCATCAAAGGATAGAGATAAAAGACACCAAGGAAGCTTTAGACAAGATAGAGGAAGAGCAAAACAA
AAGTAAGACCACCGCACAGCAAGCGGCCGGCCGCTGATCTTCAGACCTGGAGGAGGAGATATGAGGGACA
ATTGGAGAAGTGAATTATATAAATATAAAGTAGTAAAAATTGAACCATTAGGAGTAGCACCCACCAAGGC
AAAGAGAAGAGTGGTGCAGAGAGAAAAAAGAGCAGTGGGAATAGGAGCTTTGTTCCTTGGGTTCTTGGGA
GCAGCAGGAAGCACTATGGGCGCAGCGTCAATGACGCTGACGGTACAGGCCAGACAATTATTGTCTGGTA
TAGTGCAGCAGCAGAACAATTTGCTGAGGGCTATTGAGGCGCAACAGCATCTGTTGCAACTCACAGTCTG
GGGCATCAAGCAGCTCCAGGCAAGAATCCTGGCTGTGGAAAGATACCTAAAGGATCAACAGCTCCTGGGG
ATTTGGGGTTGCTCTGGAAAACTCATTTGCACCACTGCTGTGCCTTGGAATGCTAGTTGGAGTAATAAAT
CTCTGGAACAGATTTGGAATCACACGACCTGGATGGAGTGGGACAGAGAAATTAACAATTACACAAGCTT
AATACACTCCTTAATTGAAGAATCGCAAAACCAGCAAGAAAAGAATGAACAAGAATTATTGGAATTAGAT
AAATGGGCAAGTTTGTGGAATTGGTTTAACATAACAAATTGGCTGTGGTATATAAAATTATTCATAATGA
TAGTAGGAGGCTTGGTAGGTTTAAGAATAGTTTTTGCTGTACTTTCTATAGTGAATAGAGTTAGGCAGGG
ATATTCACCATTATCGTTTCAGACCCACCTCCCAACCCCGAGGGGACCCGACAGGCCCGAAGGAATAGAA
GAAGAAGGTGGAGAGAGAGACAGAGACAGATCCATTCGATTAGTGAACGGATCTCGACGGTATCGCCGAA
TTCACAAATGGCAGTATTCATCCACAATTTTAAAAGAAAAGGGGGGATTGGGGGGTACAGTGCAGGGGAA
AGAATAGTAGACATAATAGCAACAGACATACAAACTAAAGAATTACAAAAACAAATTACAAAAATTCAAA
ATTTTCGGGTTTATTACAGGGACAGCAGAGATCCAGTTTGGACTAGCATTCTACCGGGTAGGGGAGGCGC
TTTTCCCAAGGCAGTCTGGAGCATGCGCTTTAGCAGCCCCGCTGGGCACTTGGCGCTACACAAGTGGCCT
CTGGCCTCGCACACATTCCACATCCACCGGTAGGCGCCAACCGGCTCCGTTCTTTGGTGGCCCCTTCGCG
CCACCTTCTACTCCTCCCCTAGTCAGGAAGTTCCCCCCCGCCCCGCAGCTCGCGTCGTGCAGGACGTGAC
AAATGGAAGTAGCACGTCTCACTAGTCTCGTGCAGATGGACAGCACCGCTGAGCAATGGAAGCGGGTAGG
CCTTTGGGGCAGCGGCCAATAGCAGCTTTGCTCCTTCGCTTTCTGGGCTCAGGGGCGGGGCGGGCGCCCG
AAGGTCCTCCGGAGGCCCGGCATTCTGCACGCTTCAAAAGCGCACGTCTGCCGCGCTGTTCTCCTCTTCC
TCATCTCCGGGCCTTTCGACCTGCGGCCGCAGATCTCTCGAGGTTGATCTGCCACCATGGCTAGCATGGT
GAGCAAGGGCGAGGAGCTGTTCACCGGGGTGGTGCCCATCCTGGTCGAGCTGGACGGCGACGTAAACGGC
CACAAGTTCAGCGTGTCCGGCGAGGGCGAGGGCGATGCCACCTACGGCAAGCTGACCCTGAAGTTCATCT
GCACCACCGGCAAGCTGCCCGTGCCCTGGCCCACCCTCGTGACCACCCTGACCTACGGCGTGCAGTGCTT
CAGCCGCTACCCCGACCACATGAAGCAGCACGACTTCTTCAAGTCCGCCATGCCCGAAGGCTACGTCCAG
GAGCGCACCATCTTCTTCAAGGACGACGGCAACTACAAGACCCGCGCCGAGGTGAAGTTCGAGGGCGACA
CCCTGGTGAACCGCATCGAGCTGAAGGGCATCGACTTCAAGGAGGACGGCAACATCCTGGGGCACAAGCT
GGAGTACAACTACAACAGCCACAACGTCTATATCATGGCCGACAAGCAGAAGAACGGCATCAAGGTGAAC
TTCAAGATCCGCCACAACATCGAGGACGGCAGCGTGCAGCTCGCCGACCACTACCAGCAGAACACCCCCA
TCGGCGACGGCCCCGTGCTGCTGCCCGACAACCACTACCTGAGCACCCAGTCCGCCCTGAGCAAAGACCC
CAACGAGAAGCGCGATCACATGGTCCTGCTGGAGTTCGTGACCGCCGCCGGGATCACTCTCGGCATGGAC
GAGCTGTACAAGACGCGTGCTCGAGGTTATCAAACAAGTTTGTACAAAAAAGCAGGCTTCACCATGAGCT
CCCCTGGCACCGAGAGCGCGGGAAAGAGCCTGCAGTACCGAGTGGACCACCTGCTGAGCGCCGTGGAGAA
TGAGCTGCAGGCGGGCAGCGAGAAGGGCGACCCCACAGAGCGCGAACTGCGCGTGGGCCTGGAGGAGAGC
GAGCTGTGGCTGCGCTTCAAGGAGCTCACCAATGAGATGATCGTGACCAAGAACGGCAGGAGGATGTTTC
CGGTGCTGAAGGTGAACGTGTCTGGCCTGGACCCCAACGCCATGTACTCCTTCCTGCTGGACTTCGTGGC
GGCGGACAACCACCGCTGGAAGTACGTGAACGGGGAATGGGTGCCGGGGGGCAAGCCGGAGCCGCAGGCG
CCCAGCTGCGTCTACATCCACCCCGACTCGCCCAACTTCGGGGCCCACTGGATGAAGGCTCCCGTCTCCT
TCAGCAAAGTCAAGCTCACCAACAAGCTCAACGGAGGGGGCCAGATCATGCTGAACTCCTTGCATAAGTA
TGAGCCTCGAATCCACATAGTGAGAGTTGGGGGTCCACAGCGCATGATCACCAGCCACTGCTTCCCTGAG
ACCCAGTTCATAGCTGTGACTGCTTATCAGAACGAGGAGATCACAGCTCTTAAAATTAAGTACAATCCAT
TTGCAAAAGCTTTCCTTGATGCAAAGGAAAGAAGTGATCACAAAGAGATGATGGAGGAACCCGGAGACAG
CCAGCAACCTGGGTACTCCCAATCAGGGGGGTGGCTTCTTCCTGGAACCAGCACCCTGTGTCCACCTGCA
AATCCTCATCCTCAGTTTGGAGGTGCCCTCTCCCTCCCCTCCACGCACAGCTGTGACAGGTACCCAACCC
TGAGGAGCCACCGGTCCTCACCCTACCCCAGCCCCTATGCTCATCGGAACAATTCTCCAACCTATTCTGA
CAACTCACCTGCATGTTTATCCATGCTGCAATCCCATGACAATTGGTCCAGCCTTGGAATGCCTGCCCAT
CCCAGCATGCTCCCCGTGAGCCACAATGCCAGCCCACCTACCAGCTCCAGTCAGTACCCCAGCCTGTGGT
CTGTGAGCAACGGCGCCGTCACCCCGGGCTCCCAGGCAGCAGCCGTGTCCAACGGGCTGGGGGCCCAGTT
CTTCCGGGGCTCCCCCGCGCACTACACACCCCTCACCCATCCGGTCTCGGCGCCCTCTTCCTCGGGATCC
CCACTGTACGAAGGGGCGGCCGCGGCCACAGACATCGTGGACAGCCAGTACGACGCCGCAGCCCAAGGCC
GCCTCATAGCCTCATGGACACCTGTGTCGCCACCTTCCATGTGAGACCCAGCTTTCTTGTACAAAGTGGT
TCGATAACGAATTCCGCCCCCCCCCCCTAACGTTACTGGCCGAAGCCGCTTGGAATAAGGCCGGTGTGCG
TTTGTCTATATGTTATTTTCCACCATATTGCCGTCTTTTGGCAATGTGAGGGCCCGGAAACCTGGCCCTG
TCTTCTTGACGAGCATTCCTAGGGGTCTTTCCCCTCTCGCCAAAGGAATGCAAGGTCTGTTGAATGTCGT
GAAGGAAGCAGTTCCTCTGGAAGCTTCTTGAAGACAAACAACGTCTGTAGCGACCCTTTGCAGGCAGCGG
AACCCCCCACCTGGCGACAGGTGCCTCTGCGGCCAAAAGCCACGTGTATAAGATACACCTGCAAAGGCGG
CACAACCCCAGTGCCACGTTGTGAGTTGGATAGTTGTGGAAAGAGTCAAATGGCTCTCCTCAAGCGTATT
CAACAAGGGGCTGAAGGATGCCCAGAAGGTACCCCATTGTATGGGATCTGATCTGGGGCCTCGGTGCACA
TGCTTTACATGTGTTTAGTCGAGGTTAAAAAAACGTCTAGGCCCCCCGAACCACGGGGACGTGGTTTTCC
TTTGAAAAACACGATGATAATATGGCCACAACCATGACCGAGTACAAGCCCACGGTGCGCCTCGCCACCC
GCGACGACGTCCCCAGGGCCGTACGCACCCTCGCCGCCGCGTTCGCCGACTACCCCGCCACGCGCCACAC
CGTCGATCCGGACCGCCACATCGAGCGGGTCACCGAGCTGCAAGAACTCTTCCTCACGCGCGTCGGGCTC
GACATCGGCAAGGTGTGGGTCGCGGACGACGGCGCCGCGGTGGCGGTCTGGACCACGCCGGAGAGCGTCG
AAGCGGGGGCGGTGTTCGCCGAGATCGGCCCGCGCATGGCCGAGTTGAGCGGTTCCCGGCTGGCCGCGCA
GCAACAGATGGAAGGCCTCCTGGCGCCGCACCGGCCCAAGGAGCCCGCGTGGTTCCTGGCCACCGTCGGC
GTCTCGCCCGACCACCAGGGCAAGGGTCTGGGCAGCGCCGTCGTGCTCCCCGGAGTGGAGGCGGCCGAGC
GCGCCGGGGTGCCCGCCTTCCTGGAGACCTCCGCGCCCCGCAACCTCCCCTTCTACGAGCGGCTCGGCTT
CACCGTCACCGCCGACGTCGAGGTGCCCGAAGGACCGCGCACCTGGTGCATGACCCGCAAGCCCGGTGCC
TGATGCATCGATGGATCCTAATCAACCTCTGGATTACAAAATTTGTGAAAGATTGACTGGTATTCTTAAC
TATGTTGCTCCTTTTACGCTATGTGGATACGCTGCTTTAATGCCTTTGTATCATGCTATTGCTTCCCGTA
TGGCTTTCATTTTCTCCTCCTTGTATAAATCCTGGTTGCTGTCTCTTTATGAGGAGTTGTGGCCCGTTGT
CAGGCAACGTGGCGTGGTGTGCACTGTGTTTGCTGACGCAACCCCCACTGGTTGGGGCATTGCCACCACC
TGTCAGCTCCTTTCCGGGACTTTCGCTTTCCCCCTCCCTATTGCCACGGCGGAACTCATCGCCGCCTGCC
TTGCCCGCTGCTGGACAGGGGCTCGGCTGTTGGGCACTGACAATTCCGTGGTGTTGTCGGGGAAATCATC
GTCCTTTCCTTGGCTGCTCGCCTGTGTTGCCACCTGGATTCTGCGCGGGACGTCCTTCTGCTACGTCCCT
TCGGCCCTCAATCCAGCGGACCTTCCTTCCCGCGGCCTGCTGCCGGCTCTGCGGCCTCTTCCGCGTCTTC
GCCTTCGCCCTCAGACGAGTCGGATCTCCCTTTGGGCCGCCTCCCCGCCTGAGATCCTTTAAGACCAATG
ACTTACAAGGCAGCTGTAGATCTTAGCCACTTTTTAAAAGAAAAGGGGGGACTGGAAGGGCTAATTCACT
CCCAACGAAGACAAGATCTGCTTTTTGCTTGTACTGGGTCTCTCTGGTTAGACCAGATCTGAGCCTGGGA
GCTCTCTGGCTAACTAGGGAACCCACTGCTTAAGCCTCAATAAAGCTTGCCTTGAGTGCTTCAAGTAGTG
TGTGCCCGTCTGTTGTGTGACTCTGGTAACTAGAGATCCCTCAGACCCTTTTAGTCAGTGTGGAAAATCT
CTAGCAGTAGTAGTTCATGTCATCTTATTATTCAGTATTTATAACTTGCAAAGAAATGAATATCAGAGAG
TGAGAGGCCCGGGTTAATTAAGGAAAGGGCTAGATCATTCTTGAAGACGAAAGGGCCTCGTGATACGCCT
ATTTTTATAGGTTAATGTCATGATAATAATGGTTTCTTAGACGTCAGGTGGCACTTTTCGGGGAAATGTG
CGCGGAACCCCTATTTGTTTATTTTTCTAAATACATTCAAATATGTATCCGCTCATGAGACAATAACCCT
GATAAATGCTTCAATAATATTGAAAAAGGAAGAGTATGAGTATTCAACATTTCCGTGTCGCCCTTATTCC
CTTTTTTGCGGCATTTTGCCTTCCTGTTTTTGCTCACCCAGAAACGCTGGTGAAAGTAAAAGATGCTGAA
GATCAGTTGGGTGCACGAGTGGGTTACATCGAACTGGATCTCAACAGCGGTAAGATCCTTGAGAGTTTTC
GCCCCGAAGAACGTTTTCCAATGATGAGCACTTTTAAAGTTCTGCTATGTGGCGCGGTATTATCCCGTGT
TGACGCCGGGCAAGAGCAACTCGGTCGCCGCATACACTATTCTCAGAATGACTTGGTTGAGTACTCACCA
GTCACAGAAAAGCATCTTACGGATGGCATGACAGTAAGAGAATTATGCAGTGCTGCCATAACCATGAGTG
ATAACACTGCGGCCAACTTACTTCTGACAACGATCGGAGGACCGAAGGAGCTAACCGCTTTTTTGCACAA
CATGGGGGATCATGTAACTCGCCTTGATCGTTGGGAACCGGAGCTGAATGAAGCCATACCAAACGACGAG
CGTGACACCACGATGCCTGTAGCAATGGCAACAACGTTGCGCAAACTATTAACTGGCGAACTACTTACTC
TAGCTTCCCGGCAACAATTAATAGACTGGATGGAGGCGGATAAAGTTGCAGGACCACTTCTGCGCTCGGC
CCTTCCGGCTGGCTGGTTTATTGCTGATAAATCTGGAGCCGGTGAGCGTGGGTCTCGCGGTATCATTGCA
GCACTGGGGCCAGATGGTAAGCCCTCCCGTATCGTAGTTATCTACACGACGGGGAGTCAGGCAACTATGG
ATGAACGAAATAGACAGATCGCTGAGATAGGTGCCTCACTGATTAAGCATTGGTAACTGTCAGACCAAGT
TTACTCATATATACTTTAGATTGATTTAAAACTTCATTTTTAATTTAAAAGGATCTAGGTGAAGATCCTT
TTTGATAATCTCATGACCAAAATCCCTTAACGTGAGTTTTCGTTCCACTGAGCGTCAGACCCCGTAGAAA
AGATCAAAGGATCTTCTTGAGATCCTTTTTTTCTGCGCGTAATCTGCTGCTTGCAAACAAAAAAACCACC
GCTACCAGCGGTGGTTTGTTTGCCGGATCAAGAGCTACCAACTCTTTTTCCGAAGGTAACTGGCTTCAGC
AGAGCGCAGATACCAAATACTGTTCTTCTAGTGTAGCCGTAGTTAGGCCACCACTTCAAGAACTCTGTAG
CACCGCCTACATACCTCGCTCTGCTAATCCTGTTACCAGTGGCTGCTGCCAGTGGCGATAAGTCGTGTCT
TACCGGGTTGGACTCAAGACGATAGTTACCGGATAAGGCGCAGCGGTCGGGCTGAACGGGGGGTTCGTGC
ACACAGCCCAGCTTGGAGCGAACGACCTACACCGAACTGAGATACCTACAGCGTGAGCTATGAGAAAGCG
CCACGCTTCCCGAAGGGAGAAAGGCGGACAGGTATCCGGTAAGCGGCAGGGTCGGAACAGGAGAGCGCAC
GAGGGAGCTTCCAGGGGGAAACGCCTGGTATCTTTATAGTCCTGTCGGGTTTCGCCACCTCTGACTTGAG
CGTCGATTTTTGTGATGCTCGTCAGGGGGGCGGAGCCTATGGAAAAACGCCAGCAACGCGGCCTTTTTAC
GGTTCCTGGCCTTTTGCTGGCCTTTTGCTCACATGTTCTTTCCTGCGTTATCCCCTGATTCTGTGGATAA
CCGTATTACCGCCTTTGAGTGAGCTGATACCGCTCGCCGCAGCCGAACGACCGAGCGCAGCGAGTCAGTG
AGCGAGGAAGCGGAAGAGCGCCCAATACGCAAACCGCCTCTCCCCGCGCGTTGGCCGATTCATTAATGCA
GCAAGCTCATGGCTGACTAATTTTTTTTATTTATGCAGAGGCCGAGGCCGCCTCGGCCTCTGAGCTATTC
CAGAAGTAGTGAGGAGGCTTTTTTGGAGGCCTAGGCTTTTGCAAAAAGCTCCCCGTGGCACGACAGGTTT
CCCGACTGGAAAGCGGGCAGTGAGCGCAACGCAATTAATGTGAGTTAGCTCACTCATTAGGCACCCCAGG
CTTTACACTTTATGCTTCCGGCTCGTATGTTGTGTGGAATTGTGAGCGGATAACAATTTCACACAGGAAA
CAGCTATGACATGATTACGAATTTCACAAATAAAGCATTTTTTTCACTGCATTCTAGTTGTGGTTTGTCC
AAACTCATCAATGTATCTTATCATGTCTGGATCAACTGGATAACTCAAGCTAACCAAAATCATCCCAAAC
TTCCCACCCCATACCCTATTACCACTGCCAATTACCTGTGGTTTCATTTACTCTAAACCTGTGATTCCTC
TGAATTATTTTCATTTTAAAGAAATTGTATTTGTTAAATATGTACTACAAACTTAGTAGT
Features (pLannotate 1.2.2; 28 found; start..end, strand, type, name):
    377..634     +  LTR            5' LTR (truncated): truncated 5' long terminal repeat (LTR) from HIV-1
    681..806     +  misc_feature   HIV-1 Ψ: packaging signal of human immunodeficiency virus type 1
    790..1128    +  CDS            HIV-1 gag (fragment): gag protein from human immunodeficiency virus 1; gag
   1303..1536    +  misc_feature   RRE: The Rev response element (RRE) of HIV-1 allows for Rev-dependent mRNA export from the nucleus to the cytoplasm.
   1913..2013    +  CDS            Rev (fragment): human immunodeficiency virus 1 (HIV-1) Rev protein; rev; enhances nuclear export of unspliced and incompletely spliced viral mRNAs
   2058..2175    +  misc_feature   cPPT/CTS: central polypurine tract and central termination sequence of HIV-1
   2226..2572    +  promoter       PGK promoter (fragment): mouse phosphoglycerate kinase 1 promoter
   2565..2678    +  promoter       PGK promoter (fragment): mouse phosphoglycerate kinase 1 promoter
   2726..3442    +  CDS            EGFP: EGFP is a basic (constitutively fluorescent) green fluorescent protein published in 1996, derived from Aequorea victoria. It is reported to be a rapidly-maturing weak dimer with moderate acid sensitivity.
   3464..3488    +  protein_bind   attB1: mutant version of attB; recombination site for the Gateway® BP reaction BP Clonase™
   3494..4801    +  CDS            TBXT: TBXT_HUMAN - Also known as T. Experimental evidence at protein level: Swiss-Prot protein existence level 1. Involved in the transcriptional regulation of genes required for mesoderm formation and differentiation. Binds to a palindromic site (called T site) and activates gene transcription when bound to such a site. From Homo sapiens (Human).
   4806..4830    -  protein_bind   attB2: mutant version of attB; recombination site for the Gateway® BP reaction BP Clonase™
   4948..5410    +  misc_feature   IRES: internal ribosome entry site (IRES) of the encephalomyocarditis virus (EMCV)
   5424..6023    +  CDS            PuroR: puromycin N-acetyltransferase; pac from Streptomyces alboniger; confers resistance to puromycin
   6040..6628    +  misc_feature   WPRE: woodchuck hepatitis virus posttranscriptional regulatory element
   6636..6701    +  CDS            nef (fragment): NEF_HV1Z2 - Experimental evidence at protein level: Swiss-Prot protein existence level 1. Extracellular Nef protein targets CD4(+) T-lymphocytes for apoptosis by interacting with CXCR4 surface receptors. From Human immunodeficiency virus type 1 group M subtype D (isolate Z2/CDC-Z34) (HIV-1).
   6703..6936    +  LTR            3' LTR (ΔU3): self-inactivating 3' long terminal repeat (LTR) from HIV-1
   7141..7245    +  promoter       AmpR promoter: bla
   7246..8106    +  CDS            AmpR: β-lactamase; bla; confers resistance to ampicillin, carbenicillin, and related antibiotics
   8277..8865    +  rep_origin     ori: high-copy-number ColE1/pMB1/pBR322/pUC origin of replication
   9048..9102    +  CDS            lacI (fragment): lac repressor; lacI; The lac repressor binds to the lac operator to inhibit transcription in E. coli. This inhibition can be relieved by adding lactose or isopropyl-β-D-thiogalactopyranoside (IPTG).
   9108..9201    +  rep_origin     SV40 ori (fragment): SV40 origin of replication
   9226..9263    +  CDS            lacI (fragment): lac repressor; lacI; The lac repressor binds to the lac operator to inhibit transcription in E. coli. This inhibition can be relieved by adding lactose or isopropyl-β-D-thiogalactopyranoside (IPTG).
   9276..9297    +  protein_bind   CAP binding site: CAP binding activates transcription in the presence of cAMP. E. coli catabolite activator protein
   9312..9342    +  promoter       lac promoter: promoter for the E. coli lac operon
   9350..9366    +  protein_bind   lac operator: The lac repressor binds to the lac operator to inhibit transcription in E. coli. This inhibition can be relieved by adding lactose or isopropyl-β-D-thiogalactopyranoside (IPTG). lac repressor encoded by lacI
   9400..9483    +  polyA_signal   SV40 poly(A) signal (fragment): SV40 polyadenylation signal
   9650..329     +  CDS            nef (fragment) (across the origin): NEF_HV1BR - Experimental evidence at protein level: Swiss-Prot protein existence level 1. Extracellular Nef protein targets CD4(+) T-lymphocytes for apoptosis by interacting with CXCR4 surface receptors (PubMed:14990729). From Human immunodeficiency virus type 1 group M subtype B (isolate BRU/LAI) (HIV-1).
