[The description below was written by a language model from this plasmid's Addgene catalogue record and pLannotate feature annotations shown in this document.]
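Description:
Phage-PGK-GFP-T(WT) is an HIV-1-derived lentiviral expression plasmid for delivering the human brachyury (T, TBXT) open reading frame into mammalian cells. It was made by Gateway recombination into the Phage-PGK-GFP-DEST backbone, and the insert is accordingly flanked by attB1 and attB2 sites. In bacteria it is maintained at high copy through a ColE1/pUC-type origin and selected with ampicillin via the bla gene. The backbone also carries small remnants of lac regulatory sequence, SV40 origin and SV40 poly(A) signal.

The transfer cassette lies between a truncated 5' LTR and a self-inactivating ΔU3 3' LTR, and includes the Ψ packaging signal with a gag fragment, the Rev response element for Rev-dependent export of the genomic RNA, and the cPPT/CTS element that aids nuclear import. A mouse PGK promoter, annotated as two adjoining fragments, drives the internal transcript. EGFP sits directly upstream of attB1 and the TBXT coding sequence, an arrangement consistent with an N-terminal GFP–brachyury fusion, although the record does not state this explicitly. Downstream, an EMCV IRES allows translation of puromycin N-acetyltransferase from the same mRNA, so transduced cells can be both selected with puromycin and followed by green fluorescence. A WPRE enhances transcript stability and expression.

The brachyury ORF encodes the wild-type protein but carries a silent change in the alanine codon at amino acid 194 that destroys the PAM site of an sgRNA targeting endogenous T. This should leave the exogenous copy resistant to Cas9 cutting, which suits rescue experiments in which the endogenous gene is disrupted, although the record gives the purpose only as lentiviral expression of brachyury.
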