Addgene plasmid #181736: Phage-PGK-GFP-T(WT)
Purpose: for lentiviral expression of brachyury ORF in mammalian cells
Depositing lab: Charles Lin. Depositing organization: Baylor College of Medicine.
Backbone
  Vector backbone: Phage-PGK-GFP-DEST
  Vector type: Lentiviral
Growth in bacteria
  Bacterial resistance: Ampicillin, 100 μg/mL
  Growth temperature: 37°C
  Growth strain: NEB Stable
  Copy number: High Copy
Gene/Insert
  Gene/Insert name: T (brachyury)
  Species: H. sapiens (human)
  Mutation: a silent mutation in the PAM site of an sgRNAt targeting enodgenous T (sg_T: CCCTGAGACCCAGTTCATAG) at amino acid 194 - C to T at position 3 of alanine
  Cloning method: Gateway Cloning
Terms and licenses: Academic/Nonprofit Terms; Industry Terms: Not Available to Industry
How to cite: Phage-PGK-GFP-T(WT) was a gift from Charles Lin (Addgene plasmid # 181736 ; http://n2t.net/addgene:181736 ; RRID:Addgene_181736)
